Addgene plasmid #148485: pnYC-NpM-HsNot1iso1_1844-2361-HCAtoEEE_AD
Purpose: Bacterial Expression of HsNot1iso1_1844-2361-HCAtoEEE
Depositing lab: Elisa Izaurralde. Depositing organization: Max Planck Institute for Developmental Biology.
Backbone
  Vector backbone: Unknown
  Vector type: Bacterial Expression
Growth in bacteria
  Bacterial resistance: Chloramphenicol, 25 μg/mL
  Growth temperature: 37°C
  Growth strain: DH5alpha
  Copy number: Low Copy
Gene/Insert
  Gene/Insert name: HsNot1iso1_1844-2361-HCAtoEEE
  Species: H. sapiens (human)
  Entrez Gene: CNOT1 (a.k.a. AD-005, CDC39, HPE12, NOT1, NOT1H, VIBOS)
  Cloning method: Unknown
Terms and licenses: Academic/Nonprofit Terms; Industry Terms: Not Available to Industry
Depositor comments: Plasmids from this collection were made available to the research community and donated after the lab closed. Please note that the sequence provided by the depositing laboratory may be theoretical/predicted or based on Sanger sequencing results. There may be discrepancies between sequencing results obtained by Addgene and the depositor sequence. If an Addgene verified sequence is not available, please contact before placing your order to request that our lab fully sequence the plasmid.
How to cite: pnYC-NpM-HsNot1iso1_1844-2361-HCAtoEEE_AD was a gift from Elisa Izaurralde (Addgene plasmid # 148485 ; http://n2t.net/addgene:148485 ; RRID:Addgene_148485)
