[The description below was written by a language model from this plasmid's Addgene catalogue record and pLannotate feature annotations shown in this document.]
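Description:
pnYC-NpM-HsNot1iso1_1844-2361-HCAtoEEE_AD is a bacterial expression plasmid of about 7 kb for producing a mutant fragment of human CNOT1 (NOT1), the scaffold subunit of the CCR4-NOT deadenylase complex, in E. coli. The catalogue lists the backbone as unknown. The feature table, however, shows a p15A origin of replication, a chloramphenicol acetyltransferase gene driven by its own cat promoter, and several disrupted fragments of a tetracycline resistance gene with its tet promoter. This layout is typical of a pACYC-type vector in which the expression cassette interrupts the tetracycline marker. Selection is therefore by chloramphenicol, and the record describes the plasmid as low copy. Because p15A is compatible with ColE1-type origins, plasmids of this kind can be maintained alongside a second expression vector, which makes co-expression of binding partners possible, although the record does not state that this was the intent.

The expression cassette consists of a T7 promoter with an adjacent lac operator, the phage T7 gene 10 ribosome binding site, and a T7 terminator, so transcription depends on T7 RNA polymerase and is inducible with IPTG. The open reading frame begins with a cytosolic maltose-binding protein lacking a signal sequence, which serves as an N-terminal solubility and affinity tag. It is followed by the CNOT1 coding region; the annotation tool matched this to the mouse orthologue, but the record gives the species as human. The name indicates residues 1844–2361 of isoform 1 carrying an "HCAtoEEE" substitution, apparently three residues changed to glutamates, though the exact positions and the purpose of the mutation are not stated. The short SET1 hit annotated just before the terminator is probably residual vector sequence rather than a functional tag. The depositor notes that the supplied sequence may be theoretical.
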