Features (pLannotate 1.2.2; 18 found; start..end, strand, type, name):
    739..834     -  CDS            resD (fragment): REDF_ECOLI - Also known as D. Protein inferred from homology: Swiss-Prot protein existence level 3. Acts as a repressor of transcription and as a site-specific resolvase that cleaves at the RfsF site. From Escherichia coli (strain K12).
    824..881     +  CDS            TcR (fragment): tetracycline efflux protein; tet; confers resistance to tetracycline
    878..971     -  CDS            TcR (fragment): tetracycline efflux protein; tet; confers resistance to tetracycline
   1475..2375    -  CDS            TcR (fragment): tetracycline efflux protein; tet; confers resistance to tetracycline
   2402..2420    +  promoter       T7 promoter: promoter for bacteriophage T7 RNA polymerase
   2421..2445    +  protein_bind   lac operator: The lac repressor binds to the lac operator to inhibit transcription in E. coli. This inhibition can be relieved by adding lactose or isopropyl-β-D-thiogalactopyranoside (IPTG). lac repressor encoded by lacI
   2460..2482    +  RBS            RBS: efficient ribosome binding site from bacteriophage T7 gene 10 (Olins and Rangwala, 1989)
   2493..3589    +  CDS            MBP (fragment): maltose binding protein from E. coli; malE (mutated); This version of the gene does not encode a signal sequence, so MBP will remain in the cytosol.
   3638..5194    +  CDS            Cnot1 (fragment): CNOT1_MOUSE - Also known as Kiaa1007. Experimental evidence at protein level: Swiss-Prot protein existence level 1. Scaffolding component of the CCR4-NOT complex which is one of the major cellular mRNA deadenylases and is linked to various cellular processes including bulk mRNA degradation, miRNA-mediated repression, translational repression during translational initiation and general transcription regulation. Additional complex functions may be a consequence of its influence on mRNA expression. Its scaffolding function implies its interaction with the catalytic complex module and diverse RNA-
   5235..5284    +  CDS            SET1 (fragment): solubility-enhancement tag derived from T7 phage gene 10B
   5292..5339    +  terminator     T7 terminator: transcription terminator for bacteriophage T7 RNA polymerase
   5362..5466    -  CDS            TcR (fragment): tetracycline efflux protein; tet; confers resistance to tetracycline
   5514..5542    -  promoter       tet promoter: E. coli promoter for tetracycline efflux protein gene
   5654..6199    +  rep_origin     p15A ori: Plasmids containing the medium-copy-number p15A origin of replication can be propagated in E. coli cells that contain a second plasmid with the ColE1 origin.
   6287..6342    +  rep_origin     RSF ori (fragment): Plasmids containing the RSF 1030 origin of replication can be propagated in E. coli cells that contain additional plasmids with compatible origins.
   6461..6604    -  mobile_element IS1 (fragment): prokaryotic transposable element IS1
   6725..6827    +  promoter       cat promoter: promoter of the E. coli cat gene encoding chloramphenicol acetyltransferase
   6828..441     +  CDS            CmR (across the origin): chloramphenicol acetyltransferase; cat; confers resistance to chloramphenicol
>Addgene plasmid #148485 | pnYC-NpM-HsNot1iso1_1844-2361-HCAtoEEE_AD | depositor full sequence | sequence record 290933 | Full Sequence
GGTATGGCAATGAAAGACGGTGAGCTGGTGATATGGGATAGTGTTCACCCTTGTTACACCGTTTTCCATG
AGCAAACTGAAACGTTTTCATCGCTCTGGAGTGAATACCACGACGATTTCCGGCAGTTTCTACACATATA
TTCGCAAGATGTGGCGTGTTACGGTGAAAACCTGGCCTATTTCCCTAAAGGGTTTATTGAGAATATGTTT
TTCGTCTCAGCCAATCCCTGGGTGAGTTTCACCAGTTTTGATTTAAACGTGGCCAATATGGACAACTTCT
TCGCCCCCGTTTTCACCATGGGCAAATATTATACGCAAGGCGACAAGGTGCTGATGCCGCTGGCGATTCA
GGTTCATCATGCCGTCTGTGATGGCTTCCATGTCGGCAGAATGCTTAATGAATTACAACAGTACTGCGAT
GAGTGGCAGGGCGGGGCGTAATTTTTTTAAGGCAGTTATTGGTGCCCTTAAACGCCTGGTGCTACGCCTG
AATAAGTGATAATAAGCGGATGAATGGCAGAAATTCGAAAGCAAATTCGACCCGGTCGTCGGTTCAGGGC
AGGGTCGTTAAATAGCCGCTTATGTCTATTGCTGGTTTACCGGTTTATTGACTACCGGAAGCAGTGTGAC
CGTGTGCTTCTCAAATGCCTGAGGCCAGTTTGCTCAGGCTCTCCCCGTGGAGGTAATAATTGACGATATG
ATCATTTATTCTGCCTCCCAGAGCCTGATAAAAACGGTTAGCGCTTCGTTAATACAGATGTAGGTGTTCC
ACAGGGTAGCCAGCAGCATCCTGCGATGCAGATCCGGAACATAATGGTGCAGGGCGCTTGTTTCGGCGTG
GGTATGGTGGCAGGCCCCGTGGCCGGGGGACTGTTGGGCGCTGCCGGCACCTGTCCTACGAGTTGCATGA
TAAAGAAGACAGTCATAAGTGCGGCGACGATAGTCATGCCCCGCGCCCACCGGAAGGAGCTACCGGACAG
CGGTGCGGACTGTTGTAACTCAGAATAAGAAATGAGGCCGCTCATGGCGTTGACTCTCAGTCATAGTATC
GTGGTATCACCGGTTGGTTCCACTCTCTGTTGCGGGCAACTTCAGCAGCACGTAGGGGACTTCCGCGTTT
CCAGACTTTACGAAACACGGAAACCGAAGACCATTCATGTTGTTGCTCAGGTCGCAGACGTTTTGCAGCA
GCAGTCGCTTCACGTTCGCTCGCGTATCGGTGATTCATTCTGCTAACCAGTAAGGCAACCCCGCCAGCCT
AGCCGGGTCCTCAACGACAGGAGCACGATCATGCGCACCCGTGGCCAGGACCCAACGCTGCCCGAGATGC
GCCGCGTGCGGCTGCTGGAGATGGCGGACGCGATGGATATGTTCTGCCAAGGGTTGGTTTGCGCATTCAC
AGTTCTCCGCAAGAATTGATTGGCTCCAATTCTTGGAGTGGTGAATCCGTTAGCGAGGTGCCGCCGGCTT
CCATTCAGGTCGAGGTGGCCCGGCTCCATGCACCGCGACGCAACGCGGGGAGGCAGACAAGGTATAGGGC
GGCGCCTACAATCCATGCCAACCCGTTCCATGTGCTCGCCGAGGCGGCATAAATCGCCGTGACGATCAGC
GGTCCAGTGATCGAAGTTAGGCTGGTAAGAGCCGCGAGCGATCCTTGAAGCTGTCCCTGATGGTCGTCAT
CTACCTGCCTGGACAGCATGGCCTGCAACGCGGGCATCCCGATGCCGCCGGAAGCGAGAAGAATCATAAT
GGGGAAGGCCATCCAGCCTCGCGTCGCGAACGCCAGCAAGACGTAGCCCAGCGCGTCGGCCGCCATGCCG
GCGATAATGGCCTGCTTCTCGCCGAAACGTTTGGTGGCGGGACCAGTGACGAAGGCTTGAGCGAGGGCGT
GCAAGATTCCGAATACCGCAAGCGACAGGCCGATCATCGTCGCGCTCCAGCGAAAGCGGTCCTCGCCGAA
AATGACCCAGAGCGCTGCCGGCACCTGTCCTACGAGTTGCATGATAAAGAAGACAGTCATAAGTGCGGCG
ACGATAGTCATGCCCCGCGCCCACCGGAAGGAGCTGACTGGGTTGAAGGCTCTCAAGGGCATCGGTCGAC
GCTCTCCCTTATGCGACTCCTGCATTAGGAAGCAGCCCAGTAGTAGGTTGAGGCCGTTGAGCACCGCCGC
CGCAAGGAATGGTGCATGCAAGGAGATGGCGCCCAACAGTCCCCCGGCCACGGGGCCTGCCACCATACCC
ACGCCGAAACAAGCGCTCATGAGCCCGAAGTGGCGAGCCCGATCTTCCCCATCGGTGATGTCGGCGATAT
AGGCGCCAGCAACCGCACCTGTGGCGCCGGTGATGCCGGCCACGATGCGTCCGGCGTAGAGGATCAGACT
AAGATCTCGATCCCGCGAAATTAATACGACTCACTATAGGGGAATTGTGAGCGGATAACAATTCCCCACT
AGTAATAATTTTGTTTAACTTTAAGAAGGAGATATACCATGGAAACTGAAGAAGGTAAACTGGTAATCTG
GATTAACGGCGATAAAGGCTATAACGGTCTCGCTGAAGTCGGTAAGAAATTCGAGAAAGATACCGGAATT
AAAGTCACCGTTGAGCATCCGGATAAACTGGAAGAGAAATTCCCACAGGTTGCGGCAACTGGCGATGGCC
CTGACATTATCTTCTGGGCACACGACCGCTTTGGTGGCTACGCTCAATCTGGCCTGTTGGCTGAAATCAC
CCCGGACAAAGCGTTCCAGGACAAGCTGTATCCGTTTACCTGGGATGCCGTACGTTACAACGGCAAGCTG
ATTGCTTACCCGATCGCTGTTGAAGCGTTATCGCTGATTTATAACAAAGACCTGCTGCCGAACCCGCCAA
AAACCTGGGAAGAGATCCCGGCGCTGGATAAAGAACTGAAAGCGAAAGGTAAGAGCGCCCTGATGTTCAA
CCTGCAAGAACCGTACTTCACCTGGCCGCTGATTGCTGCTGACGGGGGTTATGCGTTCAAGTATGAAAAC
GGCAAGTACGACATTAAAGACGTGGGCGTGGATAACGCTGGCGCGAAAGCGGGTCTGACCTTCCTGGTTG
ACCTGATTAAAAACAAACACATGAATGCAGACACCGATTACTCCATCGCAGAAGCTGCCTTTAATAAAGG
CGAAACAGCGATGACCATCAACGGCCCGTGGGCATGGTCCAACATCGACACCAGCAAAGTGAATTATGGT
GTAACGGTACTGCCGACCTTCAAGGGTCAACCATCCAAACCGTTCGTTGGCGTGCTGAGCGCAGGTATTA
ACGCCGCCAGTCCGAACAAAGAGCTGGCAAAAGAGTTCCTCGAAAACTATCTGCTGACTGATGAAGGTCT
GGAAGCGGTTAATAAAGACAAACCGCTGGGTGCCGTAGCGCTGAAGTCTTACGAGGAAGAGTTGGCGAAA
GATCCACGTATTGCCGCCACGATGGAAAACGCCCAGAAAGGTGAAATCATGCCGAACATCCCGCAGATGT
CCGCTTTCTGGTATGCCGTGCGTACTGCGGTGATCAACGCCGCCAGCGGTCGTCAGACTGTCGATGAAGC
CCTTAAAGACGCGCAGACTGGTACCGGCAGCGGCCTGGAAGTTCTGTTCCAGGGGCCCCATATGCTCGAG
GACCCTCCAGGCCTGAGGGAGAAGGCAGAGTATCTTCTGAGGGAATGGGTGAATCTCTACCATTCAGCAG
CAGCTGGCCGCGACAGTACCAAAGCTTTCTCTGCATTTGTTGGACAGATGCACCAGCAAGGAATACTGAA
GACCGATGATCTCATAACAAGGTTCTTTCGTCTGTGTACTGAAATGTGTGTTGAAATCAGTTACCGTGCT
CAGGCTGAGCAGCAGCACAATCCTGCTGCCAATCCCACCATGATCCGAGCCAAGTGCTATCACAACCTGG
ATGCCTTTGTTCGACTCATTGCACTGCTCGTGAAACACTCAGGGGAGGCCACCAACACTGTCACAAAGAT
TAATCTGCTGAACAAGGTCCTTGGTATAGTAGTGGGAGTTCTCCTTCAGGATCATGATGTTCGTCAGAGT
GAATTTCAGCAACTTCCCTACCATCGAATTTTTATCATGCTTCTCTTGGAACTCAATGCACCTGAGCATG
TGTTGGAAACCATTAATTTCCAGACACTTACAGCTTTCTGCAATACATTCCACATCTTGAGGCCTACCAA
AGCTCCTGGCTTTGTATATGCCTGGCTTGAACTGATTTCCCATCGGATATTTATTGCAAGAATGCTGGCA
CATACGCCACAGCAGAAGGGGTGGCCTATGTATGCACAGCTACTGATTGATTTATTCAAATATTTAGCGC
CTTTCCTTAGAAATGTGGAACTCACCAAACCTATGCAAATCCTCTACAAGGGCACTTTAAGAGTGCTGCT
GGTTCTTTTGCATGATTTCCCAGAGTTCCTTTGTGATTACCATTATGGGTTCTGTGATGTGATCCCACCT
AATTGTATCCAGTTAAGAAATTTGATCCTGAGTGCCTTTCCAAGAAACATGAGGCTCCCCGACCCATTCA
CTCCTAATCTAAAGGTGGACATGTTGAGTGAAATTAACATTGCTCCCCGGATTCTCACCAATTTCACTGG
AGTAATGCCACCTCAGTTCAAAAAGGATTTGGATTCCTATCTTAAAACTCGATCACCAGTCACTTTCCTG
TCTGATCTGCGCAGCAACCTACAGGTATCCAATGAACCTGGGAATCGCTACAACCTCCAGCTCATCAATG
CACTGGTGCTCTATGTCGGGACTCAGGCCATTGCGCACATCCACAACAAGGGCAGCACACCTTCAATGAG
CACCATCACTCACTCAGCACACATGGATATCTTCCAGAATTTGGCTGTGGACTTGGACACTGAGGGTCGC
TATCTCTTTTTGAATGCAATTGCAAATCAGCTCCGGTACCCAAATAGCCACACTCACTACTTCAGTTGCA
CCATGCTGTACCTTTTTGCAGAGGCCAATACGGAAGCCATCCAAGAACAGATCACAAGAGTTCTCTTGGA
ACGGTTGATTGTAAATAGGCCACATCCTTGGGGTCTTCTTATTACCTTCATTGAGCTGATTAAAAACCCA
GCGTTTAAGTTCTGGAACCATGAATTTGTAGAGGAGGAACCAGAAATCGAAAAGTTATTCCAGTCGGTCG
CACAGTGCTGCATGTAAGGATCCTAATAGTCTAGAGCTAGCCCTAGGAGATCCGGCTGCTAACAAAGCCC
GAAAGGAAGCTGAGTTGGCTGCTGCCACCGCTGAGCAATAACTAGCATAACCCCTTGGGGCCTCTAAACG
GGTCTTGAGGGGTTTTTTGCTGAAAGGAGGAACTATATCCGGATATCCCGCAAGAGGCCCGGCAGTACCG
GCATAACCAAGCCTATGCCTACAGCATCCAGGGTGACGGTGCCGAGGATGACGATGAGCGCATTGTTAGA
TTTCATACACGGTGCCTGACTGCGTTAGCAATTTAACTGTGATAAACTACCGCATTAAAGCTTATCGATG
ATAAGCTGTCAAACATGAGAATTACAACTTATATCGTATGGGGCTGACTTCAGGTGCTACATTTGAAGAG
ATAAATTGCACTGAAATCAAGAAATATTTTATCTGATTAATAAGATGATCTTCTTGAGATCGTTTTGGTC
TGCGCGTAATCTCTTGCTCTGAAAACGAAAAAACCGCCTTGCAGGGCGGTTTTTCGAAGGTTCTCTGAGC
TACCAACTCTTTGAACCGAGGTAACTGGCTTGGAGGAGCGCAGTCACCAAAACTTGTCCTTTCAGTTTAG
CCTTAACCGGCGCATGACTTCAAGACTAACTCCTCTAAATCAATTACCAGTGGCTGCTGCCAGTGGTGCT
TTTGCATGTCTTTCCGGGTTGGACTCAAGACGATAGTTACCGGATAAGGCGCAGCGGTCGGACTGAACGG
GGGGTTCGTGCATACAGTCCAGCTTGGAGCGAACTGCCTACCCGGAACTGAGTGTCAGGCGTGGAATGAG
ACAAACGCGGCCATAACAGCGGAATGACACCGGTAAACCGAAAGGCAGGAACAGGAGAGCGCACGAGGGA
GCCGCCAGGGGGAAACGCCTGGTATCTTTATAGTCCTGTCGGGTTTCGCCACCACTGATTTGAGCGTCAG
ATTTCGTGATGCTTGTCAGGGGGGCGGAGCCTATGGAAAAACGGCTTTGCCGCGGCCCTCTCACTTCCCT
GTTAAGTATCTTCCTGGCATCTTCCAGGAAATCTCCGCCCCGTTCGTAAGCCATTTCCGCTCGCCGCAGT
CGAACGACCGAGCGTAGCGAGTCAGTGAGCGAGGAAGCGGAATATATCCTGTATCACATATTCTGCTGAC
GCACCGGTGCAGCCTTTTTTCTCCTGCCACATGAAGCACTTCACTGACACCCTCATCAGTGCCAACATAG
TAAGCCAGTATACACTCCCCTAGCGCTGATGTCCGGCGGTGCTTTTGCCGTTACGCACCACCCCGTCAGT
AGCTGAACAGGAGGGACAGCTGATAGAAACAGAAGCCACTGGAGCACCTCAAAAACACCATCATACACTA
AATCAGTAAGTTGGCAGCATCACCCGACGCACTTTGCGCCGAATAAATACCTGTGACGGAAGATCACTTC
GCAGAATAAATAAATCCTGGTGTCCCTGTTGATACCGGGAAGCCCTGGGCCAACTTTTGGCGAAAATGAG
ACGTTGATCGGCACGTAAGAGGTTCCAACTTTCACCATAATGAAATAAGATCACTACCGGGCGTATTTTT
TGAGTTATCGAGATTTTCAGGAGCTAAGGAAGCTAAAATGGAGAAAAAAATCACTGGATATACCACCGTT
GATATATCCCAATGGCATCGTAAAGAACATTTTGAGGCATTTCAGTCAGTTGCTCAATGTACCTATAACC
AGACCGTTCAGCTGGATATTACGGCCTTTTTAAAGACCGTAAAGAAAAATAAGCACAAGTTTTATCCGGC
CTTTATTCACATTCTTGCCCGCCTGATGAATGCTCATCCGGAATTC
